>Addgene plasmid #158085 | pscALPSpuro-SsACE2 (Pig) | addgene full sequence | sequence record 314539 | Addgene NGS Result
AATCTGCTTAGGGTTAGGCGTTTTGCGCTGCTTCGCGATGTACGGGCCAGATATACGCGCTGTGGAATGT
GTGTCAGTTAGGGTGTGGAAAGTCCCCAGGCTCCCCAGCAGGCAGAAGTATGCAAAGCATGCATCTCAAT
TAGTCAGCAACCAGGTGTGGAAAGTCCCCAGGCTCCCCAGCAGGCAGAAGTATGCAAAGCATGCATCTCA
ATTAGTCAGCAACCATAGTCCCGCCCCTAACTCCGCCCATCCCGCCCCTAACTCCGCCCAGTTCCGCCCA
TTCTCCGCCCCATGGCTGACTAATTTTTTTTATTTATGCAGAGGCCGAGGCCGCCTCTGCCTCTGAGCTA
TTCCAGAAGTAGTGAGGAGGCTTTTTTGGAGGCCTAGGCTTTTGCAAAAAGCTCGCGTTGACATTGATTA
TTGACTAGTTATTAATAGTAATCAATTACGGGGTCATTAGTTCATAGCCCATATATGGAGTTCCGCGTTA
CATAACTTACGGTAAATGGCCCGCCTGGCTGACCGCCCAACGACCCCCGCCCATTGACGTCAATAATGAC
GTATGTTCCCATAGTAACGCCAATAGGGACTTTCCATTGACGTCAATGGGTGGAGTATTTACGGTAAACT
GCCCACTTGGCAGTACATCAAGTGTATCATATGCCAAGTACGCCCCCTATTGACGTCAATGACGGTAAAT
GGCCCGCCTGGCATTATGCCCAGTACATGACCTTATGGGACTTTCCTACTTGGCAGTACATCTACGTATT
AGTCATCGCTATTACCATGGTGATGCGGTTTTGGCAGTACATCAATGGGCGTGGATAGCGGTTTGACTCA
CGGGGATTTCCAAGTCTCCACCCCATTGACGTCAATGGGAGTTTGTTTTGGCACCAAAATCAACGGGACT
TTCCAAAATGTCGTAACAACTCCGCCCCATTGACGCAAATGGGCGGTAGGCGTGTACGGTGGGAGGTCTA
TATAAGCAGCGCGTTTTGCCTGTACTGGGTCTCTCTGGTTAGACCAGATCTGAGCCTGGGAGCTCTCTGG
CTAACTAGGGAACCCACTGCTTAAGCCTCAATAAAGCTTGCCTTGAGTGCTTCAAGTAGTGTGTGCCCGT
CTGTTGTGTGACTCTGGTAACTAGAGATCCCTCAGACCCTTTTAGTCAGTGTGGAAAATCTCTAGCAGTG
GCGCCCGAACAGGGACTTGAAAGCGAAAGGGAAACCAGAGGAGCTCTCTCGACGCAGGACTCGGCTTGCT
GAAGCGCGCACGGCAAGAGGCGAGGGGCGGCGACTGGTGAGTACGCCAAAAATTTTGACTAGCGGAGGCT
AGAAGGAGAGAGATGGGTGCGAGAGCGTCAGTATTAAGCGGGGGAGAATTAGATCGCGATGGGAAAAAAT
TCGGTTAAGGCCAGGGGGAAAGAAAAAATATAAATTAAAACATATAGTATGGGCAAGCAGGGAGCTAGAA
CGATTCGCAGTTAATCCTGGCCTGTTAGAAACATCAGAAGGCTGTAGACAAATACTGGGACAGCTACAAC
CATCCCTTCAGACAGGATCAGAAGAACTTAGATCATTATATAATACAGTAGCAACCCTCTATTGTGTGCA
TCAAAGGATAGAGATAAAAGACACCAAGGAAGCTTTAGACAAGATAGAGGAAGAGCAAAACAAAAGTAAG
ACCACCGCACAGCAAGCGGCCGGCCGCTGATCTTCAGACCTGGAGGAGGAGATATGAGGGACAATTGGAG
AAGTGAATTATATAAATATAAAGTAGTAAAAATTGAACCATTAGGAGTAGCACCCACCAAGGCAAAGAGA
AGAGTGGTGCAGAGAGAAAAAAGAGCAGTGGGAATAGGAGCTTTGTTCCTTGGGTTCTTGGGAGCAGCAG
GAAGCACTATGGGCGCAGCGTCAATGACGCTGACGGTACAGGCCAGACAATTATTGTCTGGTATAGTGCA
GCAGCAGAACAATTTGCTGAGGGCTATTGAGGCGCAACAGCATCTGTTGCAACTCACAGTCTGGGGCATC
AAGCAGCTCCAGGCAAGAATCCTGGCTGTGGAAAGATACCTAAAGGATCAACAGCTCCTGGGGATTTGGG
GTTGCTCTGGAAAACTCATTTGCACCACTGCTGTGCCTTGGAATGCTAGTTGGAGTAATAAATCTCTGGA
ACAGATTTGGAATCACACGACCTGGATGGAGTGGGACAGAGAATTAACAATTACACAAGCTTAATACACT
CCTTAATTGAAGAATCGCAAAACCAGCAAGAAAAGAATGAACAAGAATTATTGGAATTAGATAAATGGGC
AAGTTTGTGGAATTGGTTTAACATAACAAATTGGCTGTGGTATATAAAATTATTCATAATGATAGTAGGA
GGCTTGGTAGGTTTAAGAATAGTTTTTGCTGTACTTTCTATAGTGAATAGAGTTAGGCAGGGATATTCAC
CATTATCGTTTCAGACCCACCTCCCAACCCCGAGGGGACCCGACAGGCCCGAAGGAATAGAAGAAGAAGG
TGGAGAGAGAGACAGAGACAGATCCATTCGATTAGTGAACGGATCGGCACTGCGTGCGCCAATTCTGCAG
ACAAATGGCAGTATTCATCCACAATTTTAAAAGAAAAGGGGGGATTGGGGGGTACAGTGCAGGGGAAAGA
ATAGTAGACATAATAGCAACAGACATACAAACTAAAGAATTACAAAAACAAATTACAAAAATTCAAAATT
TTCGGGTTTATTACAGGGACAGCAGAGATCCAGTTTGGTTAATTAACTGCAGCCCCGATAAAATAAAAGA
TTTTATTTAGTCTCCAGAAAAAGGGGGGAATGAAAGACCCCACCTGTAGGTTTGGCAAGCTAGCTGCAGT
AACGCCATTTTGCAAGGCATGGAAAAATACCAAACCAAGAATAGAGAAGTTCAGATCAAGGGCGGGTACA
TGAAAATAGCTAACGTTGGGCCAAACAGGATATCTGCGGTGAGCAGTTTCGGCCCCGGCCCGGGGCCAAG
AACAGATGGTCACCGCAGTTTCGGCCCCGGCCCGAGGCCAAGAACAGATGGTCCCCAGATATGGCCCAAC
CCTCAGCAGTTTCTTAAGACCCATCAGATGTTTCCAGGCTCCCCCAAGGACCTGAAATGACCCTGCGCCT
TATTTGAATTAACCAATCAGCCTGCTTCTCGCTTCTGTTCGCGCGCTTCTGCTTCCCGAGCTCTATAAAA
GAGCTCACAACCCCTCACTCGGCGCGCCAGTCCTCCGACAGACTGAGTCGCCCGGGGGTCTAGAAGCCGC
CACCATGTCAGGGTCCTTCTGGCTCCTCCTTTCCCTCATTCCTGTGACAGCAGCGCAAAGTACGACGGAA
GAATTGGCCAAAACATTCCTTGAGAAATTCAACTTGGAGGCTGAGGACCTGGCATATCAGAGTAGTCTTG
CCAGCTGGACAATCAACACAAACATTACGGACGAGAATATCCAGAAGATGAACGATGCAAGAGCCAAATG
GAGTGCTTTTTATGAGGAGCAATCACGCATAGCCAAAACGTATCCACTGGACGAGATACAAACCCTCATT
CTTAAAAGGCAATTGCAGGCTCTTCAACAGTCAGGGACGTCCGGTCTTAGCGCTGACAAGAGCAAGCGCT
TGAACACGATTTTGAATACTATGAGTACTATATATAGTAGCGGTAAGGTCCTCGACCCCAACAACCCTCA
AGAATGCCTCGTTCTCGAACCGGGATTGGATGAAATTATGGAAAATAGTAAGGACTATAGTCGAAGGCTT
TGGGCTTGGGAAAGCTGGAGAGCTGAGGTTGGTAAGCAGCTCCGACCACTCTATGAAGAGTACGTCGTCC
TGGAAAATGAGATGGCCAGGGCAAATAACTATGAAGACTACGGGGATTACTGGCGGGGCGATTATGAAGT
TACTGGAACTGGAGACTACGATTATTCCAGAAACCAGTTGATGGAGGACGTGGAGAGAACTTTTGCAGAA
ATTAAACCCCTGTATGAACACCTCCACGCTTACGTTAGGGCTAAACTCATGGATGCGTACCCCAGCCGGA
TCTCACCGACCGGCTGTTTGCCGGCGCATTTGCTGGGGGACATGTGGGGTAGATTTTGGACTAATCTGTA
CCCCCTCACTGTACCTTTTGGAGAAAAGCCTAGTATTGATGTTACCGAGGCAATGGTGAATCAAAGCTGG
GACGCCATCCGAATCTTCGAGGAAGCAGAGAAATTTTTTGTCAGTATTGGATTGCCCAATATGACCCAAG
GCTTCTGGAACAACAGCATGCTCACTGAACCCGGAGATGGCCGAAAAGTCGTGTGTCACCCCACAGCATG
GGACTTGGGCAAAGGAGATTTCCGAATCAAGATGTGTACCAAAGTAACTATGGACGATTTCTTGACGGCC
CACCACGAAATGGGGCATATACAATATGATATGGCATATGCGATACAGCCCTACCTCCTGCGGAATGGAG
CGAACGAGGGTTTCCATGAGGCAGTCGGCGAGATAATGTCACTTAGTGCGGCTACACCACATTACTTGAA
GGCACTCGGTCTTTTGCCTCCGGATTTTTACGAAGACTCCGAAACTGAAATTAACTTCCTGCTCAAGCAG
GCTCTCACTATTGTTGGCACCCTCCCTTTTACCTACATGCTGGAGAAATGGAGGTGGATGGTGTTTAAAG
GGGAAATACCAAAGGAACAGTGGATGCAAAAATGGTGGGAGATGAAGCGGGAGATAGTCGGGGTGGTAGA
ACCGCTGCCCCACGATGAAACGTACTGCGATCCGGCTTGTCTCTTCCACGTCGCCGAGGATTATTCTTTC
ATACGATATTACACCAGGACTATCTATCAGTTTCAATTCCATGAAGCACTGTGTCGCACCGCAAAGCATG
AGGGCCCCCTCTACAAGTGTGACATCTCCAATTCTACAGAAGCAGGGCAGAAATTGCTCCAGATGCTCAG
CCTTGGGAAGTCCGAACCCTGGACTCTCGCTTTGGAAAACATAGTCGGGGTAAAGACGATGGACGTGAAG
CCGTTGCTGTCTTACTTTGAACCTCTCTTGACGTGGTTGAAGGCTCAGAATGGTAACAGCAGTGTCGGGT
GGAACACAGACTGGACCCCGTATGCCGATCAGTCTATAAAAGTTAGAATATCTCTGAAGTCCGCCCTCGG
TGAAGATGCCTACGAATGGAACGATAACGAAATGTACTTGTTTCGGAGCTCTATAGCGTATGCTATGCGG
AACTACTTTTCATCTGCGAAGAACGAGACGATTCCATTTGGCGCGGTGGACGTCTGGGTGAGTGACCTAA
AGCCGAGAATATCTTTCAACTTCTTTGTGACCTCACCGGCGAACATGTCAGACATTATCCCTAGATCCGA
CGTGGAAAAAGCAATTAGTATGTCTCGAAGTAGGATAAACGACGCATTCAGGTTGGACGACAATACACTG
GAGTTTCTTGGTATACAGCCCACCCTCGGGCCACCGGATGAACCACCGGTTACTGTTTGGCTGATTATTT
TCGGGGTTGTTATGGGGCTGGTAGTTGTTGGGATCGTTGTTCTGATTTTCACTGGGATACGAGATAGGCG
CAAGAAAAAACAGGCATCCTCTGAAGAAAACCCATACGGAAGTATGGACCTGAGTAAGGGCGAGTCTAAT
TCCGGATTCCAAAACGGAGATGATATTCAGACTAGCTTCGGAGCAGCTGAGCAGAAGCTGATCAGCGAGG
AGGACCTGTAGGAATTCTCGACCTTGACTGGCGGCGCGACCTTGAGGCCTGCGTTCGCCTCAGTTGCCCC
CTCTGTGCAATGGGGAGACGCGCCTCATCGCTTGACAACGGCCGAAGAGCCGCCGCGCTTCCGTCTCCCG
CGTGCGCGCGCCATGCTGCCCACCCCCGTTCCGCACTGACCCTCCCCCGTGCCCCGCGTCCCGTACTGCC
GCCCCGCCCCGAGTCCCATGCCGCAGCCACCGCGACGGAGCCCGCAGGCGGGAACCTGCCTCCGCGCGTT
AGCGCGCACGCGCGCCTCATGTGTCGTCCCCATCAGCGCCGGCTTCCGTCTATAGGCCAGATGCACTGTC
ACTCTGGCGAAGTCGCAGACCCGATTGGCCGGGACGGAGGCGCGAGACCGGGTTGCGGGCGGGGCCGAAC
GTGGTATAAAAGGGGCGGGAGGCCAGGCTCGTGCCGTTTTGCAGACGCCACCGCCGAGGAAAACCGTGTA
CTATTAGCCACGCGTGCCACCATGACCGAGTACAAGCCCACGGTGCGCCTCGCCACCCGCGACGACGTCC
CCCGGGCCGTACGCACCCTCGCCGCCGCGTTCGCCGACTACCCCGCCACGCGCCACACCGTCGACCCGGA
CCGCCACATCGAGCGGGTCACCGAGCTGCAAGAACTCTTCCTCACGCGCGTCGGGCTCGACATCGGCAAG
GTGTGGGTCGCGGACGACGGCGCCGCGGTGGCGGTCTGGACCACGCCGGAGAGCGTCGAAGCGGGGGCGG
TGTTCGCCGAGATCGGCCCGCGCATGGCCGAGTTGAGCGGTTCCCGGCTGGCCGCGCAGCAACAGATGGA
AGGCCTCCTGGCGCCGCACCGGCCCAAGGAGCCCGCGTGGTTCCTGGCCACCGTCGGCGTCTCGCCCGAC
CACCAGGGCAAGGGTCTGGGCAGCGCCGTCGTGCTCCCCGGAGTGGAGGCGGCCGAGCGCGCCGGGGTGC
CCGCCTTCCTGGAGACCTCCGCGCCCCGCAACCTCCCCTTCTACGAGCGGCTCGGCTTCACCGTCACCGC
CGACGTCGAGGTGCCCGAAGGACCGCGCACCTGGTGCATGACCCGCAAGCCCGGTGCCTGAGCGATCGCT
AATCAACCTCTGGATTACAAAATTTGTGAAAGATTGACTGGTATTCTTAACTATGTTGCTCCTTTTACGC
TATGTGGATACGCTGCTTTAATGCCTTTGTATCATGCTATTGCTTCCCGTATGGCTTTCATTTTCTCCTC
CTTGTATAAATCCTGGTTGCTGTCTCTTTATGAGGAGTTGTGGCCCGTTGTCAGGCAACGTGGCGTGGTG
TGCACTGTGTTTGCTGACGCAACCCCCACTGGTTGGGGCATTGCCACCACCTGTCAGCTCCTTTCCGGGA
CTTTCGCTTTCCCCCTCCCTATTGCCACGGCGGAACTCATCGCCGCCTGCCTTGCCCGCTGCTGGACAGG
GGCTCGGCTGTTGGGCACTGACAATTCCGTGGTGTTGTCGGGGAAGCTGACGTCCTTTCCATGGCTGCTC
GCCTGTGTTGCCACCTGGATTCTGCGCGGGACGTCCTTCTGCTACGTCCCTTCGGCCCTCAATCCAGCGG
ACCTTCCTTCCCGCGGCCTGCTGCCGGCTCTGCGGCCTCTTCCGCGTCTTCGCCTTCGCCCTCAGACGAG
TCGGATCTCCCTTTGGGCCGCCTCCCCGCTTAATCGCGTCGAGACCTAGAAAAACATGGAGCAATCACAA
GTAGCAATACAGCAGCTACCAATGCTGATTGTGCCTGGCTAGAAGCACAAGAGGAGGAGGAGGTGGGTTT
TCCAGTCACACCTCAGGTACCTTTAAGACCAATGACTTACAAGGCAGCTGTAGATCTTAGCCACTTTTTA
AAAGAAAAGGGGGGACTGGAAGGGCTAATTCACTCCCAACGAAGACAAGATATCCTTGATCTGTGGATCT
ACCACACACAAGGCTACTTCCCTGATTGGCAGAACTACACACCAGGGCCAGGGATCAGATATCCACTGAC
CTTTGGATGGTGCTACAAGCTAGTACCAGTTGAGCAAGAGAAGGTAGAAGAAGCCAATGAAGGAGAGAAC
ACCCGCTTGTTACACCCTGTGAGCCTGCATGGGATGGATGACCCGGAGAGAGAAGTATTAGAGTGGAGGT
TTGACAGCCGCCTAGCATTTCATCACATGGCCCGAGAGCTGCATCCGGACTGTACTGGGTCTCTCTGGTT
AGACCAGATCTGAGCCTGGGAGCTCTCTGGCTAACTAGGGAACCCACTGCTTAAGCCTCAATAAAGCTTG
CCTTGAGTGCTTCAAGTAGTGTGTGCCCGTCTGTTGTGTGACTCTGGTAACTAGAGATCCCTCAGACCCT
TTTAGTCAGTGTGGAAAATCTCTAGCAGGGCCCGTTTCATGTGAGCAAAAGGCCAGCAAAAGGCCAGGAA
CCGTAAAAAGGCCGCGTTGCTGGCGTTTTTCCATAGGCTCCGCCCCCCTGACGAGCATCACAAAAATCGA
CGCTCAAGTCAGAGGTGGCGAAACCCGACAGGACTATAAAGATACCAGGCGTTTCCCCCTGGAAGCTCCC
TCGTGCGCTCTCCTGTTCCGACCCTGCCGCTTACCGGATACCTGTCCGCCTTTCTCCCTTCGGGAAGCGT
GGCGCTTTCTCATAGCTCACGCTGTAGGTATCTCAGTTCGGTGTAGGTCGTTCGCTCCAAGCTGGGCTGT
GTGCACGAACCCCCCGTTCAGCCCGACCGCTGCGCCTTATCCGGTAACTATCGTCTTGAGTCCAACCCGG
TAAGACACGACTTATCGCCACTGGCAGCAGCCACTGGTAACAGGATTAGCAGAGCGAGGTATGTAGGCGG
TGCTACAGAGTTCTTGAAGTGGTGGCCTAACTACGGCTACACTAGAAGAACAGTATTTGGTATCTGCGCT
CTGCTGAAGCCAGTTACCTTCGGAAAAAGAGTTGGTAGCTCTTGATCCGGCAAACAAACCACCGCTGGTA
GCGGTGGTTTTTTTGTTTGCAAGCAGCAGATTACGCGCAGAAAAAAAGGATCTCAAGAAGATCCTTTGAT
CTTTTCTACGGGGTCTGACGCTCAGTGGAACGAAAACTCACGTTAAGGGATTTTGGTCATGAGATTATCA
AAAAGGATCTTCACCTAGATCCTTTTAAATTAAAAATGAAGTTTTAAATCAATCTAAAGTATATATGAGT
AAACTTGGTCTGACAGTTACCAATGCTTAATCAGTGAGGCACCTATCTCAGCGATCTGTCTATTTCGTTC
ATCCATAGTTGCCTGACTCCCCGTCGTGTAGATAACTACGATACGGGAGGGCTTACCATCTGGCCCCAGT
GCTGCAATGATACCGCGAGACCCACGCTCACCGGCTCCAGATTTATCAGCAATAAACCAGCCAGCCGGAA
GGGCCGAGCGCAGAAGTGGTCCTGCAACTTTATCCGCCTCCATCCAGTCTATTAATTGTTGCCGGGAAGC
TAGAGTAAGTAGTTCGCCAGTTAATAGTTTGCGCAACGTTGTTGCCATTGCTACAGGCATCGTGGTGTCA
CGCTCGTCGTTTGGTATGGCTTCATTCAGCTCCGGTTCCCAACGATCAAGGCGAGTTACATGATCCCCCA
TGTTGTGCAAAAAAGCGGTTAGCTCCTTCGGTCCTCCGATCGTTGTCAGAAGTAAGTTGGCCGCAGTGTT
ATCACTCATGGTTATGGCAGCACTGCATAATTCTCTTACTGTCATGCCATCCGTAAGATGCTTTTCTGTG
ACTGGTGAGTACTCAACCAAGTCATTCTGAGAATAGTGTATGCGGCGACCGAGTTGCTCTTGCCCGGCGT
CAATACGGGATAATACCGCGCCACATAGCAGAACTTTAAAAGTGCTCATCATTGGAAAACGTTCTTCGGG
GCGAAAACTCTCAAGGATCTTACCGCTGTTGAGATCCAGTTCGATGTAACCCACTCGTGCACCCAACTGA
TCTTCAGCATCTTTTACTTTCACCAGCGTTTCTGGGTGAGCAAAAACAGGAAGGCAAAATGCCGCAAAAA
AGGGAATAAGGGCGACACGGAAATGTTGAATACTCATACTCTTCCTTTTTCAATATTATTGAAGCATTTA
TCAGGGTTATTGTCTCATGAGCGGATACATATTTGAATGTATTTAGAAAAATAAACAAATAGGGGTTCCG
CGCACATTTCCCCGAAAAGTGCCACCTGACGTCGACGGATCGGGAGATCTCCCGATCCCCTATGGTGCAC
TCTCAGTACAATCTGCTCTGATGCCGCATAGTTAAGCCAGTATCTGCTCCCTGCTTGTGTGTTGGAGGTC
GCTGAGTAGTGCGCGAGCAAAATTTAAGCTACAACAAGGCAAGGCTTGACCGACAATTGCATGAAG
Features (pLannotate 1.2.2; 19 found; start..end, strand, type, name):
     69..398     +  promoter       SV40 promoter: SV40 enhancer and early promoter
    410..789     +  enhancer       CMV enhancer: human cytomegalovirus immediate early enhancer
    790..989     +  promoter       CMV promoter: human cytomegalovirus (CMV) immediate early promoter
   1007..1187    +  LTR            5' LTR (truncated): truncated 5' long terminal repeat (LTR) from HIV-1
   1234..1359    +  misc_feature   HIV-1 Ψ: packaging signal of human immunodeficiency virus type 1
   1343..1681    +  CDS            HIV-1 gag (fragment): gag protein from human immunodeficiency virus 1; gag
   1856..2089    +  misc_feature   RRE: The Rev response element (RRE) of HIV-1 allows for Rev-dependent mRNA export from the nucleus to the cytoplasm.
   2465..2565    +  CDS            Rev (fragment): human immunodeficiency virus 1 (HIV-1) Rev protein; rev; enhances nuclear export of unspliced and incompletely spliced viral mRNAs
   2615..2732    +  misc_feature   cPPT/CTS: central polypurine tract and central termination sequence of HIV-1
   2869..3276    +  promoter       SFFV promoter: spleen focus-forming virus long terminal repeat (LTR) promoter
   3295..5709    +  CDS            ACE2: ACE2_FELCA - Experimental evidence at protein level: Swiss-Prot protein existence level 1. Essential counter-regulatory carboxypeptidase of the renin- angiotensin hormone system that is a critical regulator of blood volume, systemic vascular resistance, and thus cardiovascular homeostasis. Converts angiotensin I to angiotensin 1-9, a nine-amino acid peptide with anti-hypertrophic effects in cardiomyocytes, and angiotensin II to angiotensin 1-7, which then acts as a beneficial vasodilator and anti-proliferation agent, counterbalancing the actions of the vasoconstrictor angiotensin II. Also remo
   6252..6851    +  CDS            PuroR: puromycin N-acetyltransferase; pac from Streptomyces alboniger; confers resistance to puromycin
   6861..7449    +  misc_feature   WPRE: woodchuck hepatitis virus posttranscriptional regulatory element
   7460..7960    +  CDS            nef (fragment): NEF_HV1LA - Experimental evidence at protein level: Swiss-Prot protein existence level 1. Extracellular Nef protein targets CD4(+) T-lymphocytes for apoptosis by interacting with CXCR4 surface receptors. From Human immunodeficiency virus type 1 group M subtype B (isolate Lai) (HIV-1).
   7967..8147    +  LTR            5' LTR (truncated): truncated 5' long terminal repeat (LTR) from HIV-1
   8218..8806    -  rep_origin     ori: high-copy-number ColE1/pMB1/pBR322/pUC origin of replication
   8977..9837    -  CDS            AmpR: β-lactamase; bla; confers resistance to ampicillin, carbenicillin, and related antibiotics
   9838..9942    -  promoter       AmpR promoter: bla
  10001..10053   -  misc_feature   bom (fragment): basis of mobility region from pBR322
