[The description below was written by a language model from this plasmid's Addgene catalogue record and pLannotate feature annotations shown in this document.]
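Description:
pscALPSpuro-SsACE2 (Pig) is an HIV-1-derived lentiviral transfer vector, built on the pscALPS backbone, for expressing pig (Sus scrofa) ACE2 in mammalian cells. It is maintained in bacteria as a high-copy plasmid through a ColE1/pUC-type origin and an ampicillin resistance gene (β-lactamase with its own promoter). A fragment of the pBR322 bom region is also annotated.

An SV40 enhancer/early promoter and a CMV enhancer/promoter lie upstream of a truncated 5' LTR, an arrangement that would drive transcription of the vector genome in packaging cells. The genome carries the usual cis-acting elements: the Ψ packaging signal overlapping a gag fragment, the Rev response element for Rev-dependent nuclear export, and the cPPT/CTS. Inside the vector, a spleen focus-forming virus (SFFV) LTR promoter drives the ACE2 open reading frame. The automated annotation matched this frame to a cat ACE2 reference, which most likely reflects homology, since the catalogue entry identifies the insert as porcine. A puromycin N-acetyltransferase gene follows about 500 nt downstream and allows selection of transduced cells. No promoter or IRES is annotated in that gap, so the record does not state how the marker is expressed. A WPRE follows to enhance transcript expression, then a nef fragment and a second truncated LTR that closes the vector genome.

The associated publication concerns the D614G variant of the SARS-CoV-2 spike protein, and ACE2 is the receptor for that virus. This suggests the construct is used to make puromycin-selected cells expressing the pig ACE2 orthologue for spike-mediated entry studies, although the record itself states only mammalian expression of pig ACE2.
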