Addgene plasmid #158085: pscALPSpuro-SsACE2 (Pig)
Purpose: Expresses pig ACE2 in mammalian cells
Depositing lab: Jeremy Luban. Depositing organization: University of Massachusetts, Worcester. Publication: Structural and Functional Analysis of the D614G SARS-CoV-2 Spike Protein Variant. Yurkovetskiy L, Wang X, Pascal KE, Tomkins-Tinch C, Nyalile TP, Wang Y, Baum A, Diehl WE, Dauphin A, Carbone C, Veinotte K, Egri SB, Schaffner SF, Lemieux JE, Munro JB, Rafique A, Barve A, Sabeti PC, Kyratsous CA, Dudkina NV, Shen K, Luban J. Cell. 2020 Sep 15. pii: S0092-8674(20)31229-0. doi: 10.1016/j.cell.2020.09.032. PubMed 32991842.
Backbone
  Vector backbone: pscALPS
  Vector type: Mammalian Expression, Lentiviral
  Selectable markers: Puromycin
Growth in bacteria
  Bacterial resistance: Ampicillin, 100 μg/mL
  Growth temperature: 30°C
  Growth strain: NEB Stable
  Copy number: High Copy
Gene/Insert
  Gene/Insert name: Pig ACE2
  Species: Sus scrofa
  Entrez Gene: ACE2
Terms and licenses: Academic/Nonprofit Terms; Industry Terms: Not Available to Industry
How to cite: pscALPSpuro-SsACE2 (Pig) was a gift from Jeremy Luban (Addgene plasmid # 158085 ; http://n2t.net/addgene:158085 ; RRID:Addgene_158085)
